Addgene plasmid #70272: pLV-tetO-Ets2
Purpose: Lentiviral plasmid for tetracycline/doxycycline dependent expression of murine Ets2
Depositing lab: Hubert Schorle. Depositing organization: Universitaetsklinikum Bonn. Publication: Direct Induction of Trophoblast Stem Cells from Murine Fibroblasts. Kubaczka C, Senner CE, Cierlitza M, Arauzo-Bravo MJ, Kuckenberg P, Peitz M, Hemberger M, Schorle H. Cell Stem Cell. 2015 Sep 22. pii: S1934-5909(15)00360-4. doi: 10.1016/j.stem.2015.08.005. PubMed 26412560.
Backbone
  Vector backbone: pLV-tetO
  Backbone manufacturer: Hochedlinger Lab (Stadtfeld et al Cell Stem Cell. 2008 Mar 6. 2(3):230-40.)
  Backbone size w/o insert (bp): 8370
  Total vector size (bp): 9830
  Vector type: Mammalian Expression, Lentiviral
Growth in bacteria
  Bacterial resistance: Ampicillin, 100 μg/mL
  Growth temperature: 37°C
  Growth strain: NEB Stable
  Copy number: High Copy
Gene/Insert
  Gene/Insert name: Ets2 (alt name: E26 avian leukemia oncogene 2, 3' domain)
  Species: M. musculus (mouse)
  Insert size (bp): 1450
  GenBank ID: NM_011809
  Entrez Gene: Ets2 (a.k.a. Ets-2)
  Promoter: tetO
  Cloning method: Restriction Enzyme; 5′ cloning site EcoRI (not destroyed); 3′ cloning site EcoRI (not destroyed)
  Sequencing primers: 5′ CMV-Promoter F: ACGCCATCCACGCTGTTTTGACCT; 3′ WPRE-R: CATAGCGTAAAAGGAGCAACA
Terms and licenses: Academic/Nonprofit Terms; Industry Terms: Not Available to Industry
Depositor comments: The cDNA sequence of murine Ets2 was amplified from undifferentiated trophoblast stem cells and inserted into the pCR2.1 vector. From there it was excised by EcoRI digest and ligated into the pLV-tetO vector via the EcoRI site. The pLV-tetO vector backbone was obtained through EcoRI mediated excision of Oct4 cDNA from pLV-tetO-Oct4 (Stadtfeld et al., 2008, addgene Plasmid #19766), kindly provided by K. Hochedlinger (Harvard University).
How to cite: pLV-tetO-Ets2 was a gift from Hubert Schorle (Addgene plasmid # 70272 ; http://n2t.net/addgene:70272 ; RRID:Addgene_70272)
