[The description below was written by a language model from this plasmid's Addgene catalogue record, the feature table of its GenBank file and pLannotate feature annotations shown in this document.]
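Description:
pLV-tetO-Ets2 is an HIV-1-based lentiviral transfer plasmid of about 9.8 kb for tetracycline/doxycycline-dependent expression of mouse Ets2 in mammalian cells. It is built on the pLV-tetO backbone, which was obtained by excising the Oct4 cDNA from a related reprogramming vector. The plasmid replicates in E. coli at high copy from a ColE1/pUC-type origin under ampicillin selection (AmpR), and it also carries an f1 origin. Outside the viral region sits an SV40/EM7 promoter-driven BleoR cassette with an SV40 poly(A) signal. Because it lies beyond the LTRs, this Zeocin marker would not be packaged into virus.

The viral genome is transcribed in packaging cells from a CMV enhancer/promoter fused to a truncated 5' LTR. Downstream are the Psi packaging signal, a gag fragment, the RRE for Rev-dependent nuclear export, and the cPPT/CTS, which aids nuclear import. The expression cassette consists of a tetracycline response element with seven tetO copies and a minimal CMV promoter, followed by the roughly 1.4 kb Ets2 coding sequence. This cDNA was amplified from undifferentiated trophoblast stem cells and inserted at an EcoRI site. A WPRE follows to enhance transcript expression, then a second truncated LTR and a bGH poly(A) signal.

No tet transactivator is annotated on the plasmid, so induction requires one such as rtTA supplied separately, along with packaging and envelope functions in trans. The associated publication concerns the direct induction of trophoblast stem cells from mouse fibroblasts, which indicates use as an inducible transcription factor vector for cell fate conversion.
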