LOCUS       Exported 9828 bp ds-DNA circular SYN 12-MAY-2021
DEFINITION  Lentiviral plasmid for tetracycline/doxycycline dependent expression
            of murine Ets2.
ACCESSION   .
VERSION     .
KEYWORDS    pLV-tetO-Ets2
SOURCE      synthetic DNA construct
  ORGANISM  synthetic DNA construct
REFERENCE   1 (bases 1 to 9828)
  AUTHORS   Kubaczka C, Senner CE, Cierlitza M, Arauzo-Bravo MJ, Kuckenberg P,
            Peitz M, Hemberger M, Schorle H
  TITLE     Direct Induction of Trophoblast Stem Cells from Murine Fibroblasts.
  JOURNAL   Cell Stem Cell. 2015 Sep 22. pii: S1934-5909(15)00360-4. doi:
            10.1016/j.stem.2015.08.005.
  PUBMED    26412560
REFERENCE   2 (bases 1 to 9828)
  AUTHORS   .
  TITLE     Direct Submission
  JOURNAL   Exported May 12, 2021 from SnapGene Server 1.1.58
            http://www.snapgene.com
FEATURES             Location/Qualifiers
     source          1..9828
                     /organism="synthetic DNA construct"
                     /mol_type="other DNA"
     primer_bind     complement(47..66)
                     /label=pRS-marker
                     /note="pRS vectors, use to sequence yeast selectable
                     marker"
     enhancer        238..617
                     /label=CMV enhancer
                     /note="human cytomegalovirus immediate early enhancer"
     promoter        619..817
                     /label=CMV promoter
                     /note="human cytomegalovirus (CMV) immediate early
                     promoter"
     primer_bind     772..792
                     /label=CMV-F
                     /note="Human CMV immediate early promoter, forward primer"
     LTR             835..1015
                     /label=5' LTR (truncated)
                     /note="truncated 5' long terminal repeat (LTR) from HIV-1"
     misc_feature    1062..1187
                     /label=HIV-1 Psi
                     /note="packaging signal of human immunodeficiency virus
                     type 1"
     misc_feature    1680..1913
                     /label=RRE
                     /note="The Rev response element (RRE) of HIV-1 allows for
                     Rev-dependent mRNA export from the nucleus to the
                     cytoplasm."
     CDS             2098..2142
                     /codon_start=1
                     /product="antigenic peptide corresponding to amino acids
                     655 to 669 of the HIV envelope protein gp41 (Lutje Hulsik
                     et al., 2013)"
                     /label=gp41 peptide
                     /note="recognized by the 2H10 single-chain llama nanobody"
                     /translation="KNEQELLELDKWASL"
     misc_feature    2440..2557
                     /label=cPPT/CTS
                     /note="central polypurine tract and central termination
                     sequence of HIV-1"
     protein_bind    2610..2880
                     /label=tetracycline response element
                     /bound_moiety="tetracycline repressor TetR"
                     /note="contains seven copies of the tetracycline operator
                     tetO"
     promoter        2913..2950
                     /label=minimal CMV promoter
                     /note="human cytomegalovirus (CMV) immediate early
                     promoter"
     primer_bind     2947..2971
                     /label=LNCX
                     /note="Human CMV promoter, forward primer"
     misc_feature    4520..5108
                     /label=WPRE
                     /note="woodchuck hepatitis virus posttranscriptional
                     regulatory element"
     primer_bind     complement(4573..4593)
                     /label=WPRE-R
                     /note="WPRE, reverse primer"
     CDS             complement(4991..5002)
                     /codon_start=1
                     /product="Factor Xa recognition and cleavage site"
                     /label=Factor Xa site
                     /translation="IEGR"
     primer_bind     complement(5111..5127)
                     /label=KS primer
                     /note="common sequencing primer, one of multiple similar
                     variants"
     primer_bind     complement(5112..5128)
                     /label=pBluescriptKS
                     /note="For pBluescript vector"
     LTR             5633..5813
                     /label=5' LTR (truncated)
                     /note="truncated 5' long terminal repeat (LTR) from HIV-1"
     primer_bind     complement(5839..5856)
                     /label=BGH-rev
                     /note="Bovine growth hormone terminator, reverse primer.
                     Also called BGH reverse"
     polyA_signal    5845..6069
                     /label=bGH poly(A) signal
                     /note="bovine growth hormone polyadenylation signal"
     rep_origin      6115..6543
                     /direction=RIGHT
                     /label=f1 ori
                     /note="f1 bacteriophage origin of replication; arrow
                     indicates direction of (+) strand synthesis"
     primer_bind     complement(6202..6221)
                     /label=F1ori-R
                     /note="F1 origin, reverse primer"
     primer_bind     6412..6433
                     /label=F1ori-F
                     /note="F1 origin, forward primer"
     primer_bind     complement(6552..6572)
                     /label=pBABE 3'
                     /note="SV40 enhancer, reverse primer for pBABE vectors"
     promoter        6557..6886
                     /label=SV40 promoter
                     /note="SV40 enhancer and early promoter"
     rep_origin      6737..6872
                     /label=SV40 ori
                     /note="SV40 origin of replication"
     primer_bind     6799..6818
                     /label=SV40pro-F
                     /note="SV40 promoter/origin, forward primer"
     promoter        6934..6981
                     /label=EM7 promoter
                     /note="synthetic bacterial promoter "
     CDS             7000..7374
                     /codon_start=1
                     /gene="Sh ble from Streptoalloteichus hindustanus"
                     /product="antibiotic-binding protein"
                     /label=BleoR
                     /note="confers resistance to bleomycin, phleomycin, and
                     Zeocin(TM)"
                     /translation="MAKLTSAVPVLTARDVAGAVEFWTDRLGFSRDFVEDDFAGVVRDD
                     VTLFISAVQDQVVPDNTLAWVWVRGLDELYAEWSEVVSTNFRDASGPAMTEIGEQPWGR
                     EFALRDPAGNCVHFVAEEQD"
     polyA_signal    7504..7625
                     /label=SV40 poly(A) signal
                     /note="SV40 polyadenylation signal"
     primer_bind     complement(7541..7560)
                     /label=SV40pA-R
                     /note="SV40 polyA, reverse primer"
     primer_bind     7595..7614
                     /label=EBV-rev
                     /note="SV40 polyA terminator, reverse primer"
     primer_bind     complement(7674..7690)
                     /label=M13 rev
                     /note="common sequencing primer, one of multiple similar
                     variants"
     primer_bind     complement(7674..7690)
                     /label=M13 Reverse
                     /note="In lacZ gene. Also called M13-rev"
     primer_bind     complement(7687..7709)
                     /label=M13/pUC Reverse
                     /note="In lacZ gene"
     protein_bind    7698..7714
                     /label=lac operator
                     /bound_moiety="lac repressor encoded by lacI"
                     /note="The lac repressor binds to the lac operator to
                     inhibit transcription in E. coli. This inhibition can be
                     relieved by adding lactose or
                     isopropyl-beta-D-thiogalactopyranoside (IPTG)."
     promoter        complement(7722..7752)
                     /label=lac promoter
                     /note="promoter for the E. coli lac operon"
     protein_bind    7767..7788
                     /label=CAP binding site
                     /bound_moiety="E. coli catabolite activator protein"
                     /note="CAP binding activates transcription in the presence
                     of cAMP."
     primer_bind     complement(7905..7922)
                     /label=L4440
                     /note="L4440 vector, forward primer"
     rep_origin      complement(8076..8664)
                     /direction=LEFT
                     /label=ori
                     /note="high-copy-number ColE1/pMB1/pBR322/pUC origin of
                     replication"
     primer_bind     complement(8156..8175)
                     /label=pBR322ori-F
                     /note="pBR322 origin, forward primer"
     CDS             complement(8835..9695)
                     /codon_start=1
                     /gene="bla"
                     /product="beta-lactamase"
                     /label=AmpR
                     /note="confers resistance to ampicillin, carbenicillin, and
                     related antibiotics"
                     /translation="MSIQHFRVALIPFFAAFCLPVFAHPETLVKVKDAEDQLGARVGYI
                     ELDLNSGKILESFRPEERFPMMSTFKVLLCGAVLSRIDAGQEQLGRRIHYSQNDLVEYS
                     PVTEKHLTDGMTVRELCSAAITMSDNTAANLLLTTIGGPKELTAFLHNMGDHVTRLDRW
                     EPELNEAIPNDERDTTMPVAMATTLRKLLTGELLTLASRQQLIDWMEADKVAGPLLRSA
                     LPAGWFIADKSGAGERGSRGIIAALGPDGKPSRIVVIYTTGSQATMDERNRQIAEIGAS
                     LIKHW"
     primer_bind     9458..9477
                     /label=Amp-R
                     /note="Ampicillin resistance gene, reverse primer"
     promoter        complement(9696..9800)
                     /gene="bla"
                     /label=AmpR promoter
ORIGIN
        1 gtcgacggat cgggagatct cccgatcccc tatggtgcac tctcagtaca atctgctctg
       61 atgccgcata gttaagccag tatctgctcc ctgcttgtgt gttggaggtc gctgagtagt
      121 gcgcgagcaa aatttaagct acaacaaggc aaggcttgac cgacaattgc atgaagaatc
      181 tgcttagggt taggcgtttt gcgctgcttc gcgatgtacg ggccagatat acgcgttgac
      241 attgattatt gactagttat taatagtaat caattacggg gtcattagtt catagcccat
      301 atatggagtt ccgcgttaca taacttacgg taaatggccc gcctggctga ccgcccaacg
      361 acccccgccc attgacgtca ataatgacgt atgttcccat agtaacgcca atagggactt
      421 tccattgacg tcaatgggtg gagtatttac ggtaaactgc ccacttggca gtacatcaag
      481 tgtatcatat gccaagtacg ccccctattg acgtcaatga cggtaaatgg cccgcctggc
      541 attatgccca gtacatgacc ttatgggact ttcctacttg gcagtacatc tacgtattag
      601 tcatcgctat taccatggtg atgcggtttt ggcagtacat caatgggcgt ggatagcggt
      661 ttgactcacg gggatttcca agtctccacc ccattgacgt caatgggagt ttgttttggc
      721 accaaaatca acgggacttt ccaaaatgtc gtaacaactc cgccccattg acgcaaatgg
      781 gcggtaggcg tgtacggtgg gaggtctata taagcagcgc gttttgcctg tactgggtct
      841 ctctggttag accagatctg agcctgggag ctctctggct aactagggaa cccactgctt
      901 aagcctcaat aaagcttgcc ttgagtgctt caagtagtgt gtgcccgtct gttgtgtgac
      961 tctggtaact agagatccct cagacccttt tagtcagtgt ggaaaatctc tagcagtggc
     1021 gcccgaacag ggacttgaaa gcgaaaggga aaccagagga gctctctcga cgcaggactc
     1081 ggcttgctga agcgcgcacg gcaagaggcg aggggcggcg actggtgagt acgccaaaaa
     1141 ttttgactag cggaggctag aaggagagag atgggtgcga gagcgtcagt attaagcggg
     1201 ggagaattag atcgcgatgg gaaaaaattc ggttaaggcc agggggaaag aaaaaatata
     1261 aattaaaaca tatagtatgg gcaagcaggg agctagaacg attcgcagtt aatcctggcc
     1321 tgttagaaac atcagaaggc tgtagacaaa tactgggaca gctacaacca tcccttcaga
     1381 caggatcaga agaacttaga tcattatata atacagtagc aaccctctat tgtgtgcatc
     1441 aaaggataga gataaaagac accaaggaag ctttagacaa gatagaggaa gagcaaaaca
     1501 aaagtaagac caccgcacag caagcggccg ctgatcttca gacctggagg aggagatatg
     1561 agggacaatt ggagaagtga attatataaa tataaagtag taaaaattga accattagga
     1621 gtagcaccca ccaaggcaaa gagaagagtg gtgcagagag aaaaaagagc agtgggaata
     1681 ggagctttgt tccttgggtt cttgggagca gcaggaagca ctatgggcgc agcgtcaatg
     1741 acgctgacgg tacaggccag acaattattg tctggtatag tgcagcagca gaacaatttg
     1801 ctgagggcta ttgaggcgca acagcatctg ttgcaactca cagtctgggg catcaagcag
     1861 ctccaggcaa gaatcctggc tgtggaaaga tacctaaagg atcaacagct cctggggatt
     1921 tggggttgct ctggaaaact catttgcacc actgctgtgc cttggaatgc tagttggagt
     1981 aataaatctc tggaacagat ttggaatcac acgacctgga tggagtggga cagagaaatt
     2041 aacaattaca caagcttaat acactcctta attgaagaat cgcaaaacca gcaagaaaag
     2101 aatgaacaag aattattgga attagataaa tgggcaagtt tgtggaattg gtttaacata
     2161 acaaattggc tgtggtatat aaaattattc ataatgatag taggaggctt ggtaggttta
     2221 agaatagttt ttgctgtact ttctatagtg aatagagtta ggcagggata ttcaccatta
     2281 tcgtttcaga cccacctccc aaccccgagg ggacccgaca ggcccgaagg aatagaagaa
     2341 gaaggtggag agagagacag agacagatcc attcgattag tgaacggatc ggcactgcgt
     2401 gcgccaattc tgcagacaaa tggcagtatt catccacaat tttaaaagaa aaggggggat
     2461 tggggggtac agtgcagggg aaagaatagt agacataata gcaacagaca tacaaactaa
     2521 agaattacaa aaacaaatta caaaaattca aaattttcgg gtttattaca gggacagcag
     2581 agatccagtt tggttatcga gtttaccact ccctatcagt gatagagaaa agtgaaagtc
     2641 gagtttacca ctccctatca gtgatagaga aaagtgaaag tcgagtttac cactccctat
     2701 cagtgataga gaaaagtgaa agtcgagttt accactccct atcagtgata gagaaaagtg
     2761 aaagtcgagt ttaccactcc ctatcagtga tagagaaaag tgaaagtcga gtttaccact
     2821 ccctatcagt gatagagaaa agtgaaagtc gagtttacca ctccctatca gtgatagaga
     2881 aaagtgaaag tcgagctcgg tacccgggtc gagtaggcgt gtacggtggg aggcctatat
     2941 aagcagagct cgtttagtga accgtcagat cgcctggaga cgccatccac gctgttttga
     3001 cctccataga agacaccggg accgatccag cctccgcggc cccgaattcg gcttcgcgat
     3061 gaatgacttt ggaatcaaga acatggacca agtggcccct gtcgccaaca gttttcgtgg
     3121 gacactcaag cgccagccag cctttgacac cttcgatggc tctctgtttg ctgtgctccc
     3181 ttctctcagt gaagatcaga cactccaaga agtgcccacg ggcctggatt ctgtctccca
     3241 tgactcggcc agctgcgagc tgcctttgct cactccctgc agcaaggcag tgatgagcca
     3301 agccttaaaa gccaccttca gtggcttcca aaaggagcaa cgacgtcttg gcatccccaa
     3361 aaacccctgg ctgtggagcg agcagcaggt gtgccagtgg cttctctggg ccaccaacga
     3421 gttcagcctg gtgaatgtga acctgcacca gtttggcatg aacggccaga tgctgtgtaa
     3481 cctcggcaag gagcgcttcc tggagctggc gcctgacttt gtgggtgaca tcctctggga
     3541 acatctagag cagatgatca aagagaacca agaaaagaca gaagaccaat atgaggaaaa
     3601 ctctcacctc aacgcggttc ctcattggat caacagcaat acattaggct tcagcatgga
     3661 acaggctcca tatggaatgc aggcaccaaa ctaccccaaa gacaatctcc tggacagcat
     3721 gtgtccgcca tcggccacgc ctgcagctct gggctctgag ctccagatgt tgcccaagtc
     3781 tcggctcaac accgtcaatg tcaattactg ttccatcagc caggacttcc ccagcagcaa
     3841 cgtgaatttg ctcaacaaca attctggaaa acccaaggac cacgactctc cagagaacgg
     3901 tggggacagc ttcgagagct ccgactcgct gctgaggtcc tggaacagcc agtcgtccct
     3961 actggatgta cagcgggtac cttccttcga gagctttgag gaggactgta gccagtctct
     4021 gtgcctcagt aagctgacca tgtccttcaa ggactacatc caagagagga gcgacccagt
     4081 cgagcaaggc aaaccagtta ttcctgcagc agtactggct ggcttcactg gaagcggacc
     4141 aatccagttg tggcagtttc ttctggagct actctctgac aagtcctgtc aatctttcat
     4201 cagctggacg ggggatggat gggagttcaa gcttgctgac cccgatgagg ttgcccgccg
     4261 gtgggggaag aggaaaaata aaccaaagat gaactacgag aagctgagcc ggggcttacg
     4321 ttactactac gacaagaaca tcatccacaa gacttcgggc aagcgctacg tgtaccgttt
     4381 cgtatgtgac ctgcagaact tgctgggctt cactccggag gaactgcatg ccatcctggg
     4441 cgtccagcct gatacagaag actgagggcc tcaggaccac cctgagccag aagccgaatt
     4501 cgatatcaag cttatcgata atcaacctct ggattacaaa atttgtgaaa gattgactgg
     4561 tattcttaac tatgttgctc cttttacgct atgtggatac gctgctttaa tgcctttgta
     4621 tcatgctatt gcttcccgta tggctttcat tttctcctcc ttgtataaat cctggttgct
     4681 gtctctttat gaggagttgt ggcccgttgt caggcaacgt ggcgtggtgt gcactgtgtt
     4741 tgctgacgca acccccactg gttggggcat tgccaccacc tgtcagctcc tttccgggac
     4801 tttcgctttc cccctcccta ttgccacggc ggaactcatc gccgcctgcc ttgcccgctg
     4861 ctggacaggg gctcggctgt tgggcactga caattccgtg gtgttgtcgg ggaaatcatc
     4921 gtcctttcct tggctgctcg cctgtgttgc cacctggatt ctgcgcggga cgtccttctg
     4981 ctacgtccct tcggccctca atccagcgga ccttccttcc cgcggcctgc tgccggctct
     5041 gcggcctctt ccgcgtcttc gccttcgccc tcagacgagt cggatctccc tttgggccgc
     5101 ctccccgcat cgataccgtc gacctcgaga cctagaaaaa catggagcaa tcacaagtag
     5161 caatacagca gctaccaatg ctgattgtgc ctggctagaa gcacaagagg aggaggaggt
     5221 gggttttcca gtcacacctc aggtaccttt aagaccaatg acttacaagg cagctgtaga
     5281 tcttagccac tttttaaaag aaaagggggg actggaaggg ctaattcact cccaacgaag
     5341 acaagatatc cttgatctgt ggatctacca cacacaaggc tacttccctg attggcagaa
     5401 ctacacacca gggccaggga tcagatatcc actgaccttt ggatggtgct acaagctagt
     5461 accagttgag caagagaagg tagaagaagc caatgaagga gagaacaccc gcttgttaca
     5521 ccctgtgagc ctgcatggga tggatgaccc ggagagagaa gtattagagt ggaggtttga
     5581 cagccgccta gcatttcatc acatggcccg agagctgcat ccggactgta ctgggtctct
     5641 ctggttagac cagatctgag cctgggagct ctctggctaa ctagggaacc cactgcttaa
     5701 gcctcaataa agcttgcctt gagtgcttca agtagtgtgt gcccgtctgt tgtgtgactc
     5761 tggtaactag agatccctca gaccctttta gtcagtgtgg aaaatctcta gcagggcccg
     5821 tttaaacccg ctgatcagcc tcgactgtgc cttctagttg ccagccatct gttgtttgcc
     5881 cctcccccgt gccttccttg accctggaag gtgccactcc cactgtcctt tcctaataaa
     5941 atgaggaaat tgcatcgcat tgtctgagta ggtgtcattc tattctgggg ggtggggtgg
     6001 ggcaggacag caagggggag gattgggaag acaatagcag gcatgctggg gatgcggtgg
     6061 gctctatggc ttctgaggcg gaaagaacca gctggggctc tagggggtat ccccnnnnnn
     6121 nnnnnnnnnn nnnnnnnnnn nnnnnnnnnn nnnnnnnnnn nnnnnnnnnn nnnnnnnnnn
     6181 nnnnnnnnnn nnnnnnnnnn nnnnnnnnnn nnnnnnnnnn nnnnnnnnnn nnnnnnnncn
     6241 nnnnnnnnnn nnnnnnnnnn nnnnnnnnnn nnnnnnnnnn nnnnnnnnnn nnnnnnnnnn
     6301 nnnnnnnnnn nnnnnnnnnn nnnnnnnnnn annnnnnnnn nnnnnnnnnn nnnnnnnnnn
     6361 nnnnnnnnnn nnnnnnnnnn cctttgacgt tggagtccac gttctttaat agtggactct
     6421 tgttccaaac tggaacaaca ctcaacccta tctcggtcta ttcttttgat ttataaggga
     6481 ttttgccgat ttcggcctat tggttaaaaa atgagctgat ttaacaaaaa tttaacgcga
     6541 attaattctg tggaatgtgt gtcagttagg gtgtggaaag tccccaggct ccccagcagg
     6601 cagaagtatg caaagcatgc atctcaatta gtcagcaacc aggtgtggaa agtccccagg
     6661 ctccccagca ggcagaagta tgcaaagcat gcatctcaat tagtcagcaa ccatagtccc
     6721 gcccctaact ccgcccatcc cgcccctaac tccgcccagt tccgcccatt ctccgcccca
     6781 tggctgacta atttttttta tttatgcaga ggccgaggcc gcctctgcct ctgagctatt
     6841 ccagaagtag tgaggaggct tttttggagg cctaggcttt tgcaaaaagc tcccgggagc
     6901 ttgtatatcc attttcggat ctgatcagca cgtgttgaca attaatcatc ggcatagtat
     6961 atcggcatag tataatacga caaggtgagg aactaaacca tggccaagtt gaccagtgcc
     7021 gttccggtgc tcaccgcgcg cgacgtcgcc ggagcggtcg agttctggac cgaccggctc
     7081 gggttctccc gggacttcgt ggaggacgac ttcgccggtg tggtccggga cgacgtgacc
     7141 ctgttcatca gcgcggtcca ggaccaggtg gtgccggaca acaccctggc ctgggtgtgg
     7201 gtgcgcggcc tggacgagct gtacgccgag tggtcggagg tcgtgtccac gaacttccgg
     7261 gacgcctccg ggccggccat gaccgagatc ggcgagcagc cgtgggggcg ggagttcgcc
     7321 ctgcgcgacc cggccggcaa ctgcgtgcac ttcgtggccg aggagcagga ctgacacgtg
     7381 ctacgagatt tcgattccac cgccgccttc tatgaaaggt tgggcttcgg aatcgttttc
     7441 cgggacgccg gctggatgat cctccagcgc ggggatctca tgctggagtt cttcgcccac
     7501 cccaacttgt ttattgcagc ttataatggt tacaaataaa gcaatagcat cacaaatttc
     7561 acaaataaag catttttttc actgcattct agttgtggtt tgtccaaact catcaatgta
     7621 tcttatcatg tctgtatacc gtcgacctct agctagagct tggcgtaatc atggtcatag
     7681 ctgtttcctg tgtgaaattg ttatccgctc acaattccac acaacatacg agccggaagc
     7741 ataaagtgta aagcctgggg tgcctaatga gtgagctaac tcacattaat tgcgttgcgc
     7801 tcactgcccg ctttccagtc gggaaacctg tcgtgccagc tgcattaatg aatcggccaa
     7861 cgcgcgggga gaggcggttt gcgtattggg cgctcttccg cttcctcgct cactgactcg
     7921 ctgcgctcgg tcgttcggct gcggcgagcg gtatcagctc actcaaaggc ggtaatacgg
     7981 ttatccacag aatcagggga taacgcagga aagaacatgt gagcaaaagg ccagcaaaag
     8041 gccaggaacc gtaaaaaggc cgcgttgctg gcgtttttcc ataggctccg cccccctgac
     8101 gagcatcaca aaaatcgacg ctcaagtcag aggtggcgaa acccgacagg actataaaga
     8161 taccaggcgt ttccccctgg aagctccctc gtgcgctctc ctgttccgac cctgccgctt
     8221 accggatacc tgtccgcctt tctcccttcg ggaagcgtgg cgctttctca tagctcacgc
     8281 tgtaggtatc tcagttcggt gtaggtcgtt cgctccaagc tgggctgtgt gcacgaaccc
     8341 cccgttcagc ccgaccgctg cgccttatcc ggtaactatc gtcttgagtc caacccggta
     8401 agacacgact tatcgccact ggcagcagcc actggtaaca ggattagcag agcgaggtat
     8461 gtaggcggtg ctacagagtt cttgaagtgg tggcctaact acggctacac tagaagaaca
     8521 gtatttggta tctgcgctct gctgaagcca gttaccttcg gaaaaagagt tggtagctct
     8581 tgatccggca aacaaaccac cgctggtagc ggtggttttt ttgtttgcaa gcagcagatt
     8641 acgcgcagaa aaaaaggatc tcaagaagat cctttgatct tttctacggg gtctgacgct
     8701 cagtggaacg aaaactcacg ttaagggatt ttggtcatga gattatcaaa aaggatcttc
     8761 acctagatcc ttttaaatta aaaatgaagt tttaaatcaa tctaaagtat atatgagtaa
     8821 acttggtctg acagttacca atgcttaatc agtgaggcac ctatctcagc gatctgtcta
     8881 tttcgttcat ccatagttgc ctgactcccc gtcgtgtaga taactacgat acgggagggc
     8941 ttaccatctg gccccagtgc tgcaatgata ccgcgagacc cacgctcacc ggctccagat
     9001 ttatcagcaa taaaccagcc agccggaagg gccgagcgca gaagtggtcc tgcaacttta
     9061 tccgcctcca tccagtctat taattgttgc cgggaagcta gagtaagtag ttcgccagtt
     9121 aatagtttgc gcaacgttgt tgccattgct acaggcatcg tggtgtcacg ctcgtcgttt
     9181 ggtatggctt cattcagctc cggttcccaa cgatcaaggc gagttacatg atcccccatg
     9241 ttgtgcaaaa aagcggttag ctccttcggt cctccgatcg ttgtcagaag taagttggcc
     9301 gcagtgttat cactcatggt tatggcagca ctgcataatt ctcttactgt catgccatcc
     9361 gtaagatgct tttctgtgac tggtgagtac tcaaccaagt cattctgaga atagtgtatg
     9421 cggcgaccga gttgctcttg cccggcgtca atacgggata ataccgcgcc acatagcaga
     9481 actttaaaag tgctcatcat tggaaaacgt tcttcggggc gaaaactctc aaggatctta
     9541 ccgctgttga gatccagttc gatgtaaccc actcgtgcac ccaactgatc ttcagcatct
     9601 tttactttca ccagcgtttc tgggtgagca aaaacaggaa ggcaaaatgc cgcaaaaaag
     9661 ggaataaggg cgacacggaa atgttgaata ctcatactct tcctttttca atattattga
     9721 agcatttatc agggttattg tctcatgagc ggatacatat ttgaatgtat ttagaaaaat
     9781 aaacaaatag gggttccgcg cacatttccc cgaaaagtgc cacctgac
//
