Features (pLannotate 1.2.2; 32 found; start..end, strand, type, name):
     31..83      -  misc_feature   bom (fragment): basis of mobility region from pBR322
    238..617     +  enhancer       CMV enhancer: human cytomegalovirus immediate early enhancer
    618..817     +  promoter       CMV promoter: human cytomegalovirus (CMV) immediate early promoter
    835..1015    +  LTR            5' LTR (truncated): truncated 5' long terminal repeat (LTR) from HIV-1
   1062..1187    +  misc_feature   HIV-1 Ψ: packaging signal of human immunodeficiency virus type 1
   1171..1534    +  CDS            HIV-1 gag (fragment): gag protein from human immunodeficiency virus 1; gag
   1680..1913    +  misc_feature   RRE: The Rev response element (RRE) of HIV-1 allows for Rev-dependent mRNA export from the nucleus to the cytoplasm.
   2290..2390    +  CDS            Rev (fragment): human immunodeficiency virus 1 (HIV-1) Rev protein; rev; enhances nuclear export of unspliced and incompletely spliced viral mRNAs
   2440..2557    +  misc_feature   cPPT/CTS: central polypurine tract and central termination sequence of HIV-1
   2610..2880    +  protein_bind   tetracycline response element: contains seven copies of the tetracycline operator tetO tetracycline repressor TetR
   2891..2908    +  misc_feature   MCS (fragment): pUC18/19 multiple cloning site
   2913..2951    +  promoter       minimal CMV promoter: human cytomegalovirus (CMV) immediate early promoter
   3060..4463    +  CDS            Ets2: ETS2_MOUSE - Experimental evidence at protein level: Swiss-Prot protein existence level 1. Transcription factor activating transcription. Binds specifically the GGA DNA motif in gene promoters and stimulates transcription of those genes (By similarity). From Mus musculus (Mouse).
   4497..4521    +  misc_feature   MCS (fragment): pBluescript multiple cloning site
   4521..5109    +  misc_feature   WPRE: woodchuck hepatitis virus posttranscriptional regulatory element
   5046..5627    +  CDS            nef (fragment): NEF_HV1H2 - Experimental evidence at protein level: Swiss-Prot protein existence level 1. Extracellular Nef protein targets CD4(+) T-lymphocytes for apoptosis by interacting with CXCR4 surface receptors. From Human immunodeficiency virus type 1 group M subtype B (isolate HXB2) (HIV-1).
   5634..5814    +  LTR            5' LTR (truncated): truncated 5' long terminal repeat (LTR) from HIV-1
   5846..6070    +  polyA_signal   bGH poly(A) signal: bovine growth hormone polyadenylation signal
   6074..6095    +  promoter       SV40 promoter (fragment): SV40 enhancer and early promoter
   6116..6544    +  rep_origin     f1 ori (sequence partly withheld): f1 bacteriophage origin of replication; arrow indicates direction of (+) strand synthesis
   6558..6887    +  promoter       SV40 promoter: SV40 enhancer and early promoter
   6935..6982    +  promoter       EM7 promoter: synthetic bacterial promoter&nbsp
   7001..7375    +  CDS            BleoR: antibiotic-binding protein; Sh ble from Streptoalloteichus hindustanus; confers resistance to bleomycin, phleomycin, and Zeocin™
   7385..7510    +  CDS            ble (fragment): BLE_KLEPN - Experimental evidence at protein level: Swiss-Prot protein existence level 1. Binding protein with a strong affinity to the bleomycin family of antibiotics. Binds to CL990; an antimitotic-antibiotic compound. From Klebsiella pneumoniae.
   7505..7626    +  polyA_signal   SV40 poly(A) signal: SV40 polyadenylation signal
   7699..7715    -  protein_bind   lac operator: The lac repressor binds to the lac operator to inhibit transcription in E. coli. This inhibition can be relieved by adding lactose or isopropyl-β-D-thiogalactopyranoside (IPTG). lac repressor encoded by lacI
   7723..7753    -  promoter       lac promoter: promoter for the E. coli lac operon
   7768..7789    -  protein_bind   CAP binding site: CAP binding activates transcription in the presence of cAMP. E. coli catabolite activator protein
   7802..7894    -  CDS            lacI (fragment): lac repressor; lacI; The lac repressor binds to the lac operator to inhibit transcription in E. coli. This inhibition can be relieved by adding lactose or isopropyl-β-D-thiogalactopyranoside (IPTG).
   8077..8665    -  rep_origin     ori: high-copy-number ColE1/pMB1/pBR322/pUC origin of replication
   8836..9696    -  CDS            AmpR: β-lactamase; bla; confers resistance to ampicillin, carbenicillin, and related antibiotics
   9697..9801    -  promoter       AmpR promoter: bla
>Addgene plasmid #70272 | pLV-tetO-Ets2 | addgene full sequence | sequence record 402620 | Addgene NGS Result
GTCGACGGATCGGGAGATCTCCCGATCCCCTATGGTGCACTCTCAGTACAATCTGCTCTGATGCCGCATA
GTTAAGCCAGTATCTGCTCCCTGCTTGTGTGTTGGAGGTCGCTGAGTAGTGCGCGAGCAAAATTTAAGCT
ACAACAAGGCAAGGCTTGACCGACAATTGCATGAAGAATCTGCTTAGGGTTAGGCGTTTTGCGCTGCTTC
GCGATGTACGGGCCAGATATACGCGTTGACATTGATTATTGACTAGTTATTAATAGTAATCAATTACGGG
GTCATTAGTTCATAGCCCATATATGGAGTTCCGCGTTACATAACTTACGGTAAATGGCCCGCCTGGCTGA
CCGCCCAACGACCCCCGCCCATTGACGTCAATAATGACGTATGTTCCCATAGTAACGCCAATAGGGACTT
TCCATTGACGTCAATGGGTGGAGTATTTACGGTAAACTGCCCACTTGGCAGTACATCAAGTGTATCATAT
GCCAAGTACGCCCCCTATTGACGTCAATGACGGTAAATGGCCCGCCTGGCATTATGCCCAGTACATGACC
TTATGGGACTTTCCTACTTGGCAGTACATCTACGTATTAGTCATCGCTATTACCATGGTGATGCGGTTTT
GGCAGTACATCAATGGGCGTGGATAGCGGTTTGACTCACGGGGATTTCCAAGTCTCCACCCCATTGACGT
CAATGGGAGTTTGTTTTGGCACCAAAATCAACGGGACTTTCCAAAATGTCGTAACAACTCCGCCCCATTG
ACGCAAATGGGCGGTAGGCGTGTACGGTGGGAGGTCTATATAAGCAGCGCGTTTTGCCTGTACTGGGTCT
CTCTGGTTAGACCAGATCTGAGCCTGGGAGCTCTCTGGCTAACTAGGGAACCCACTGCTTAAGCCTCAAT
AAAGCTTGCCTTGAGTGCTTCAAGTAGTGTGTGCCCGTCTGTTGTGTGACTCTGGTAACTAGAGATCCCT
CAGACCCTTTTAGTCAGTGTGGAAAATCTCTAGCAGTGGCGCCCGAACAGGGACTTGAAAGCGAAAGGGA
AACCAGAGGAGCTCTCTCGACGCAGGACTCGGCTTGCTGAAGCGCGCACGGCAAGAGGCGAGGGGCGGCG
ACTGGTGAGTACGCCAAAAATTTTGACTAGCGGAGGCTAGAAGGAGAGAGATGGGTGCGAGAGCGTCAGT
ATTAAGCGGGGGAGAATTAGATCGCGATGGGAAAAAATTCGGTTAAGGCCAGGGGGAAAGAAAAAATATA
AATTAAAACATATAGTATGGGCAAGCAGGGAGCTAGAACGATTCGCAGTTAATCCTGGCCTGTTAGAAAC
ATCAGAAGGCTGTAGACAAATACTGGGACAGCTACAACCATCCCTTCAGACAGGATCAGAAGAACTTAGA
TCATTATATAATACAGTAGCAACCCTCTATTGTGTGCATCAAAGGATAGAGATAAAAGACACCAAGGAAG
CTTTAGACAAGATAGAGGAAGAGCAAAACAAAAGTAAGACCACCGCACAGCAAGCGGCCGCTGATCTTCA
GACCTGGAGGAGGAGATATGAGGGACAATTGGAGAAGTGAATTATATAAATATAAAGTAGTAAAAATTGA
ACCATTAGGAGTAGCACCCACCAAGGCAAAGAGAAGAGTGGTGCAGAGAGAAAAAAGAGCAGTGGGAATA
GGAGCTTTGTTCCTTGGGTTCTTGGGAGCAGCAGGAAGCACTATGGGCGCAGCGTCAATGACGCTGACGG
TACAGGCCAGACAATTATTGTCTGGTATAGTGCAGCAGCAGAACAATTTGCTGAGGGCTATTGAGGCGCA
ACAGCATCTGTTGCAACTCACAGTCTGGGGCATCAAGCAGCTCCAGGCAAGAATCCTGGCTGTGGAAAGA
TACCTAAAGGATCAACAGCTCCTGGGGATTTGGGGTTGCTCTGGAAAACTCATTTGCACCACTGCTGTGC
CTTGGAATGCTAGTTGGAGTAATAAATCTCTGGAACAGATTTGGAATCACACGACCTGGATGGAGTGGGA
CAGAGAAATTAACAATTACACAAGCTTAATACACTCCTTAATTGAAGAATCGCAAAACCAGCAAGAAAAG
AATGAACAAGAATTATTGGAATTAGATAAATGGGCAAGTTTGTGGAATTGGTTTAACATAACAAATTGGC
TGTGGTATATAAAATTATTCATAATGATAGTAGGAGGCTTGGTAGGTTTAAGAATAGTTTTTGCTGTACT
TTCTATAGTGAATAGAGTTAGGCAGGGATATTCACCATTATCGTTTCAGACCCACCTCCCAACCCCGAGG
GGACCCGACAGGCCCGAAGGAATAGAAGAAGAAGGTGGAGAGAGAGACAGAGACAGATCCATTCGATTAG
TGAACGGATCGGCACTGCGTGCGCCAATTCTGCAGACAAATGGCAGTATTCATCCACAATTTTAAAAGAA
AAGGGGGGATTGGGGGGTACAGTGCAGGGGAAAGAATAGTAGACATAATAGCAACAGACATACAAACTAA
AGAATTACAAAAACAAATTACAAAAATTCAAAATTTTCGGGTTTATTACAGGGACAGCAGAGATCCAGTT
TGGTTATCGAGTTTACCACTCCCTATCAGTGATAGAGAAAAGTGAAAGTCGAGTTTACCACTCCCTATCA
GTGATAGAGAAAAGTGAAAGTCGAGTTTACCACTCCCTATCAGTGATAGAGAAAAGTGAAAGTCGAGTTT
ACCACTCCCTATCAGTGATAGAGAAAAGTGAAAGTCGAGTTTACCACTCCCTATCAGTGATAGAGAAAAG
TGAAAGTCGAGTTTACCACTCCCTATCAGTGATAGAGAAAAGTGAAAGTCGAGTTTACCACTCCCTATCA
GTGATAGAGAAAAGTGAAAGTCGAGCTCGGTACCCGGGTCGAGGTAGGCGTGTACGGTGGGAGGCCTATA
TAAGCAGAGCTCGTTTAGTGAACCGTCAGATCGCCTGGAGACGCCATCCACGCTGTTTTGACCTCCATAG
AAGACACCGGGACCGATCCAGCCTCCGCGGCCCCGAATTCGGCTTCGCGATGAATGACTTTGGAATCAAG
AACATGGACCAAGTGGCCCCTGTCGCCAACAGTTTTCGTGGGACACTCAAGCGCCAGCCAGCCTTTGACA
CCTTCGATGGCTCTCTGTTTGCTGTGCTCCCTTCTCTCAGTGAAGATCAGACACTCCAAGAAGTGCCCAC
GGGCCTGGATTCTGTCTCCCATGACTCGGCCAGCTGCGAGCTGCCTTTGCTCACTCCCTGCAGCAAGGCA
GTGATGAGCCAAGCCTTAAAAGCCACCTTCAGTGGCTTCCAAAAGGAGCAACGACGTCTTGGCATCCCCA
AAAACCCCTGGCTGTGGAGCGAGCAGCAGGTGTGCCAGTGGCTTCTCTGGGCCACCAACGAGTTCAGCCT
GGTGAATGTGAACCTGCACCAGTTTGGCATGAACGGCCAGATGCTGTGTAACCTCGGCAAGGAGCGCTTC
CTGGAGCTGGCGCCTGACTTTGTGGGTGACATCCTCTGGGAACATCTAGAGCAGATGATCAAAGAGAACC
AAGAAAAGACAGAAGACCAATATGAGGAAAACTCTCACCTCAACGCGGTTCCTCATTGGATCAACAGCAA
TACATTAGGCTTCAGCATGGAACAGGCTCCATATGGAATGCAGGCACCAAACTACCCCAAAGACAATCTC
CTGGACAGCATGTGTCCGCCATCGGCCACGCCTGCAGCTCTGGGCTCTGAGCTCCAGATGTTGCCCAAGT
CTCGGCTCAACACCGTCAATGTCAATTACTGTTCCATCAGCCAGGACTTCCCCAGCAGCAACGTGAATTT
GCTCAACAACAATTCTGGAAAACCCAAGGACCACGACTCTCCAGAGAACGGTGGGGACAGCTTCGAGAGC
TCCGACTCGCTGCTGAGGTCCTGGAACAGCCAGTCGTCCCTACTGGATGTACAGCGGGTACCTTCCTTCG
AGAGCTTTGAGGAGGACTGTAGCCAGTCTCTGTGCCTCAGTAAGCTGACCATGTCCTTCAAGGACTACAT
CCAAGAGAGGAGCGACCCAGTCGAGCAAGGCAAACCAGTTATTCCTGCAGCAGTACTGGCTGGCTTCACT
GGAAGCGGACCAATCCAGTTGTGGCAGTTTCTTCTGGAGCTACTCTCTGACAAGTCCTGTCAATCTTTCA
TCAGCTGGACGGGGGATGGATGGGAGTTCAAGCTTGCTGACCCCGATGAGGTTGCCCGCCGGTGGGGGAA
GAGGAAAAATAAACCAAAGATGAACTACGAGAAGCTGAGCCGGGGCTTACGTTACTACTACGACAAGAAC
ATCATCCACAAGACTTCGGGCAAGCGCTACGTGTACCGTTTCGTATGTGACCTGCAGAACTTGCTGGGCT
TCACTCCGGAGGAACTGCATGCCATCCTGGGCGTCCAGCCTGATACAGAAGACTGAGGGCCTCAGGACCA
CCCTGAGCCAGAAGCCGAATTCGATATCAAGCTTATCGATAATCAACCTCTGGATTACAAAATTTGTGAA
AGATTGACTGGTATTCTTAACTATGTTGCTCCTTTTACGCTATGTGGATACGCTGCTTTAATGCCTTTGT
ATCATGCTATTGCTTCCCGTATGGCTTTCATTTTCTCCTCCTTGTATAAATCCTGGTTGCTGTCTCTTTA
TGAGGAGTTGTGGCCCGTTGTCAGGCAACGTGGCGTGGTGTGCACTGTGTTTGCTGACGCAACCCCCACT
GGTTGGGGCATTGCCACCACCTGTCAGCTCCTTTCCGGGACTTTCGCTTTCCCCCTCCCTATTGCCACGG
CGGAACTCATCGCCGCCTGCCTTGCCCGCTGCTGGACAGGGGCTCGGCTGTTGGGCACTGACAATTCCGT
GGTGTTGTCGGGGAAATCATCGTCCTTTCCTTGGCTGCTCGCCTGTGTTGCCACCTGGATTCTGCGCGGG
ACGTCCTTCTGCTACGTCCCTTCGGCCCTCAATCCAGCGGACCTTCCTTCCCGCGGCCTGCTGCCGGCTC
TGCGGCCTCTTCCGCGTCTTCGCCTTCGCCCTCAGACGAGTCGGATCTCCCTTTGGGCCGCCTCCCCGCA
TCGATACCGTCGACCTCGAGACCTAGAAAAACATGGAGCAATCACAAGTAGCAATACAGCAGCTACCAAT
GCTGATTGTGCCTGGCTAGAAGCACAAGAGGAGGAGGAGGTGGGTTTTCCAGTCACACCTCAGGTACCTT
TAAGACCAATGACTTACAAGGCAGCTGTAGATCTTAGCCACTTTTTAAAAGAAAAGGGGGGACTGGAAGG
GCTAATTCACTCCCAACGAAGACAAGATATCCTTGATCTGTGGATCTACCACACACAAGGCTACTTCCCT
GATTGGCAGAACTACACACCAGGGCCAGGGATCAGATATCCACTGACCTTTGGATGGTGCTACAAGCTAG
TACCAGTTGAGCAAGAGAAGGTAGAAGAAGCCAATGAAGGAGAGAACACCCGCTTGTTACACCCTGTGAG
CCTGCATGGGATGGATGACCCGGAGAGAGAAGTATTAGAGTGGAGGTTTGACAGCCGCCTAGCATTTCAT
CACATGGCCCGAGAGCTGCATCCGGACTGTACTGGGTCTCTCTGGTTAGACCAGATCTGAGCCTGGGAGC
TCTCTGGCTAACTAGGGAACCCACTGCTTAAGCCTCAATAAAGCTTGCCTTGAGTGCTTCAAGTAGTGTG
TGCCCGTCTGTTGTGTGACTCTGGTAACTAGAGATCCCTCAGACCCTTTTAGTCAGTGTGGAAAATCTCT
AGCAGGGCCCGTTTAAACCCGCTGATCAGCCTCGACTGTGCCTTCTAGTTGCCAGCCATCTGTTGTTTGC
CCCTCCCCCGTGCCTTCCTTGACCCTGGAAGGTGCCACTCCCACTGTCCTTTCCTAATAAAATGAGGAAA
TTGCATCGCATTGTCTGAGTAGGTGTCATTCTATTCTGGGGGGTGGGGTGGGGCAGGACAGCAAGGGGGA
GGATTGGGAAGACAATAGCAGGCATGCTGGGGATGCGGTGGGCTCTATGGCTTCTGAGGCGGAAAGAACC
AGCTGGGGCTCTAGGGGGTATCCCC
[124 nt withheld, positions 6116-6239]
C
[91 nt withheld, positions 6241-6331]
A
[49 nt withheld, positions 6333-6381]
CCTTTGACGTTGGAGTCCACGTTCTTTAATAGTGGACTCTTGTTCCAAACTGGAACAACACTCAACCCTA
TCTCGGTCTATTCTTTTGATTTATAAGGGATTTTGCCGATTTCGGCCTATTGGTTAAAAAATGAGCTGAT
TTAACAAAAATTTAACGCGAATTAATTCTGTGGAATGTGTGTCAGTTAGGGTGTGGAAAGTCCCCAGGCT
CCCCAGCAGGCAGAAGTATGCAAAGCATGCATCTCAATTAGTCAGCAACCAGGTGTGGAAAGTCCCCAGG
CTCCCCAGCAGGCAGAAGTATGCAAAGCATGCATCTCAATTAGTCAGCAACCATAGTCCCGCCCCTAACT
CCGCCCATCCCGCCCCTAACTCCGCCCAGTTCCGCCCATTCTCCGCCCCATGGCTGACTAATTTTTTTTA
TTTATGCAGAGGCCGAGGCCGCCTCTGCCTCTGAGCTATTCCAGAAGTAGTGAGGAGGCTTTTTTGGAGG
CCTAGGCTTTTGCAAAAAGCTCCCGGGAGCTTGTATATCCATTTTCGGATCTGATCAGCACGTGTTGACA
ATTAATCATCGGCATAGTATATCGGCATAGTATAATACGACAAGGTGAGGAACTAAACCATGGCCAAGTT
GACCAGTGCCGTTCCGGTGCTCACCGCGCGCGACGTCGCCGGAGCGGTCGAGTTCTGGACCGACCGGCTC
GGGTTCTCCCGGGACTTCGTGGAGGACGACTTCGCCGGTGTGGTCCGGGACGACGTGACCCTGTTCATCA
GCGCGGTCCAGGACCAGGTGGTGCCGGACAACACCCTGGCCTGGGTGTGGGTGCGCGGCCTGGACGAGCT
GTACGCCGAGTGGTCGGAGGTCGTGTCCACGAACTTCCGGGACGCCTCCGGGCCGGCCATGACCGAGATC
GGCGAGCAGCCGTGGGGGCGGGAGTTCGCCCTGCGCGACCCGGCCGGCAACTGCGTGCACTTCGTGGCCG
AGGAGCAGGACTGACACGTGCTACGAGATTTCGATTCCACCGCCGCCTTCTATGAAAGGTTGGGCTTCGG
AATCGTTTTCCGGGACGCCGGCTGGATGATCCTCCAGCGCGGGGATCTCATGCTGGAGTTCTTCGCCCAC
CCCAACTTGTTTATTGCAGCTTATAATGGTTACAAATAAAGCAATAGCATCACAAATTTCACAAATAAAG
CATTTTTTTCACTGCATTCTAGTTGTGGTTTGTCCAAACTCATCAATGTATCTTATCATGTCTGTATACC
GTCGACCTCTAGCTAGAGCTTGGCGTAATCATGGTCATAGCTGTTTCCTGTGTGAAATTGTTATCCGCTC
ACAATTCCACACAACATACGAGCCGGAAGCATAAAGTGTAAAGCCTGGGGTGCCTAATGAGTGAGCTAAC
TCACATTAATTGCGTTGCGCTCACTGCCCGCTTTCCAGTCGGGAAACCTGTCGTGCCAGCTGCATTAATG
AATCGGCCAACGCGCGGGGAGAGGCGGTTTGCGTATTGGGCGCTCTTCCGCTTCCTCGCTCACTGACTCG
CTGCGCTCGGTCGTTCGGCTGCGGCGAGCGGTATCAGCTCACTCAAAGGCGGTAATACGGTTATCCACAG
AATCAGGGGATAACGCAGGAAAGAACATGTGAGCAAAAGGCCAGCAAAAGGCCAGGAACCGTAAAAAGGC
CGCGTTGCTGGCGTTTTTCCATAGGCTCCGCCCCCCTGACGAGCATCACAAAAATCGACGCTCAAGTCAG
AGGTGGCGAAACCCGACAGGACTATAAAGATACCAGGCGTTTCCCCCTGGAAGCTCCCTCGTGCGCTCTC
CTGTTCCGACCCTGCCGCTTACCGGATACCTGTCCGCCTTTCTCCCTTCGGGAAGCGTGGCGCTTTCTCA
TAGCTCACGCTGTAGGTATCTCAGTTCGGTGTAGGTCGTTCGCTCCAAGCTGGGCTGTGTGCACGAACCC
CCCGTTCAGCCCGACCGCTGCGCCTTATCCGGTAACTATCGTCTTGAGTCCAACCCGGTAAGACACGACT
TATCGCCACTGGCAGCAGCCACTGGTAACAGGATTAGCAGAGCGAGGTATGTAGGCGGTGCTACAGAGTT
CTTGAAGTGGTGGCCTAACTACGGCTACACTAGAAGAACAGTATTTGGTATCTGCGCTCTGCTGAAGCCA
GTTACCTTCGGAAAAAGAGTTGGTAGCTCTTGATCCGGCAAACAAACCACCGCTGGTAGCGGTGGTTTTT
TTGTTTGCAAGCAGCAGATTACGCGCAGAAAAAAAGGATCTCAAGAAGATCCTTTGATCTTTTCTACGGG
GTCTGACGCTCAGTGGAACGAAAACTCACGTTAAGGGATTTTGGTCATGAGATTATCAAAAAGGATCTTC
ACCTAGATCCTTTTAAATTAAAAATGAAGTTTTAAATCAATCTAAAGTATATATGAGTAAACTTGGTCTG
ACAGTTACCAATGCTTAATCAGTGAGGCACCTATCTCAGCGATCTGTCTATTTCGTTCATCCATAGTTGC
CTGACTCCCCGTCGTGTAGATAACTACGATACGGGAGGGCTTACCATCTGGCCCCAGTGCTGCAATGATA
CCGCGAGACCCACGCTCACCGGCTCCAGATTTATCAGCAATAAACCAGCCAGCCGGAAGGGCCGAGCGCA
GAAGTGGTCCTGCAACTTTATCCGCCTCCATCCAGTCTATTAATTGTTGCCGGGAAGCTAGAGTAAGTAG
TTCGCCAGTTAATAGTTTGCGCAACGTTGTTGCCATTGCTACAGGCATCGTGGTGTCACGCTCGTCGTTT
GGTATGGCTTCATTCAGCTCCGGTTCCCAACGATCAAGGCGAGTTACATGATCCCCCATGTTGTGCAAAA
AAGCGGTTAGCTCCTTCGGTCCTCCGATCGTTGTCAGAAGTAAGTTGGCCGCAGTGTTATCACTCATGGT
TATGGCAGCACTGCATAATTCTCTTACTGTCATGCCATCCGTAAGATGCTTTTCTGTGACTGGTGAGTAC
TCAACCAAGTCATTCTGAGAATAGTGTATGCGGCGACCGAGTTGCTCTTGCCCGGCGTCAATACGGGATA
ATACCGCGCCACATAGCAGAACTTTAAAAGTGCTCATCATTGGAAAACGTTCTTCGGGGCGAAAACTCTC
AAGGATCTTACCGCTGTTGAGATCCAGTTCGATGTAACCCACTCGTGCACCCAACTGATCTTCAGCATCT
TTTACTTTCACCAGCGTTTCTGGGTGAGCAAAAACAGGAAGGCAAAATGCCGCAAAAAAGGGAATAAGGG
CGACACGGAAATGTTGAATACTCATACTCTTCCTTTTTCAATATTATTGAAGCATTTATCAGGGTTATTG
TCTCATGAGCGGATACATATTTGAATGTATTTAGAAAAATAAACAAATAGGGGTTCCGCGCACATTTCCC
CGAAAAGTGCCACCTGAC
