>Addgene plasmid #70272 | pLV-tetO-Ets2 | addgene partial sequence | sequence record 129864 | LNCX 5'-AGCTCGTTTAGTGAACCGTCAGATC-3'
CTCATAGAAGACACCGGGACCGATCCAGCCTCCGCGGCCCCGAATTCGGCTTCGCGATGAATGACTTTGG
AATCAAGAACATGGACCAAGTGGCCCCTGTCGCCAACAGTTTTCGTGGGACACTCAAGCGCCAGCCAGCC
TTTGACACCTTCGATGGCTCTCTGTTTGCTGTGCTCCCTTCTCTCAGTGAAGATCAGACACTCCAAGAAG
TGCCCACGGGCCTGGATTCTGTCTCCCATGACTCGGCCAGCTGCGAGCTGCCTTTGCTCACTCCCTGCAG
CAAGGCAGTGATGAGCCAAGCCTTAAAAGCCACCTTCAGTGGCTTCCAAAAGGAGCAACGACGTCTTGGC
ATCCCCAAAAACCCCTGGCTGTGGAGCGAGCAGCAGGTGTGCCAGTGGCTTCTCTGGGCCACCAACGAGT
TCAGCCTGGTGAATGTGAACCTGCACCAGTTTGGCATGAACGGCCAGATGCTGTGTAACCTCGGCAAGGA
GCGCTTCCTGGAGCTGGCGCCTGACTTTGTGGGTGACATCCTCTGGGAACATCTAGAGCAGATGATCAAA
GAGAACCAAGAAAAGACAGAAGACCAATATGAGGAAAACTCTCACCTCAACGCGGTTCCTCATTGGATCA
ACAGCAATACATTAGGCTTCAGCATGGAACAGGCTCCATATGGAATGCAGGCACCAAACTACCCCAAAGA
CAATCTCCTGGACAGCATGTGTCCGCCATCGGCCACGCCTGCAGCTCTGGGCTCTGAGCTCCAGATGTTG
CCCAAGTCTCGGCTCAACACCGTCAATGTCAATTACTGTTCCATCAGCCAGGACTTCC
