>Addgene plasmid #70272 | pLV-tetO-Ets2 | addgene partial sequence | sequence record 129866 | WPRE-R 5'-CATAGCGTAAAAGGAGCAACA-3'
TCCAGAGGTTGATTATCGATAAGCTTGATATCGAATTCGGCTTCTGGCTCAGGGTGGTCCTGAGGCCCTC
AGTCTTCTGTATCAGGCTGGACGCCCAGGATGGCATGCAGTTCCTCCGGAGTGAAGCCCAGCAAGTTCTG
CAGGTCACATACGAAACGGTACACGTAGCGCTTGCCCGAAGTCTTGTGGATGATGTTCTTGTCGTAGTAG
TAACGTAAGCCCCGGCTCAGCTTCTCGTAGTTCATCTTTGGTTTATTTTTCCTCTTCCCCCACCGGCGGG
CAACCTCATCGGGGTCAGCAAGCTTGAACTCCCATCCATCCCCCGTCCAGCTGATGAAAGATTGACAGGA
CTTGTCAGAGAGTAGCTCCAGAAGAAACTGCCACAACTGGATTGGTCCGCTTCCAGTGAAGCCAGCCAGT
ACTGCTGCAGGAATAACTGGTTTGCCTTGCTCGACTGGGTCGCTCCTCTCTTGGATGTAGTCCTTGAAGG
ACATGGTCAGCTTACTGAGGCACAGAGACTGGCTACAGTCCTCCTCAAAGCTCTCGAAGGAAGGTACCCG
CTGTACATCCAGTAGGGACGACTGGCTGTTCCAGGACCTCAGCAGCGAGTCGGAGCTCTCGAAGCTGTCC
CCACCGTTCTCTGGAGAGTCGTGGTCCTTGGGTTTTCCAGAATTGTTGTTGAGCAAATTCACGTTGCTGC
TGGGGAAGTCCTGGCTGATGGAACAGTAATTGACATTGACGGTGTTGAGCCGAGACTTGG
